Addgene plasmid #20147: Lyn11-targeted FRB (LDR)
Depositing lab: Tobias Meyer. Publication: An inducible translocation strategy to rapidly activate and inhibit small GTPase signaling pathways. Inoue T, Heo WD, Grimley JS, Wandless TJ, Meyer T. Nat Methods. 2005 Jun . 2(6):415-8. 10.1038/nmeth763 PubMed 15908919.
Backbone
  Vector backbone: pC4-RHE
  Backbone manufacturer: ARIAD Pharmaceuticals
  Vector type: Mammalian Expression
Growth in bacteria
  Bacterial resistance: Ampicillin, 100 μg/mL
  Growth temperature: 37°C
  Growth strain: DH5alpha
  Copy number: Unknown
Gene/Insert
  Gene/Insert name: Lyn-linker-FRB (LDR) (alt name: FRAP)
  Species: H. sapiens (human)
  Entrez Gene: MTOR (a.k.a. FRAP, FRAP1, FRAP2, RAFT1, RAPT1, SKS)
  Cloning method: Restriction Enzyme
  Sequencing primers: 5′ n/a
Terms and licenses: Academic/Nonprofit Terms; Industry Terms: Not Available to Industry
How to cite: Lyn11-targeted FRB (LDR) was a gift from Tobias Meyer (Addgene plasmid # 20147 ; http://n2t.net/addgene:20147 ; RRID:Addgene_20147)
