[The description below was written by a language model from this plasmid's Addgene catalogue record and pLannotate feature annotations shown in this document.]
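Description:
Lyn11-targeted FRB (LDR) is a mammalian expression plasmid built on the pC4-RHE backbone from the ARIAD dimerization vector series. It is propagated in E. coli through a high-copy ColE1/pUC-type origin and selected with ampicillin via the β-lactamase gene. An f1 origin and remnants of lacZα, lacI, rop and bom are also annotated as backbone leftovers. No mammalian selection marker appears in the feature table. An SV40 early promoter segment is present on the reverse strand, but no drug-resistance gene is associated with it.

The expression cassette is driven by the human CMV immediate-early enhancer and promoter, followed by an HSV thymidine kinase 5' UTR. Downstream of the coding region are a rabbit β-globin intron, flanking globin exon sequence (picked up by the annotation as an HBB match) and the rabbit β-globin polyadenylation signal, which support splicing and processing of the transcript. The insert is described as Lyn-linker-FRB: an N-terminal membrane-targeting sequence from Lyn, joined through a linker to the FKBP-rapamycin binding domain of human MTOR/FRAP. The annotation identifies this domain as FRB*, the T2098L mutant that binds synthetic rapamycin analogues such as AP21967. The Lyn and linker segments are not annotated separately, but they presumably lie in the unannotated stretch just upstream of FRB.

The construct provides the plasma-membrane anchor of a chemically inducible dimerization system. Adding rapamycin or an analogue bridges membrane-tethered FRB to a co-expressed FKBP fusion protein and rapidly recruits that partner to the membrane. According to the associated publication, this translocation strategy was developed to rapidly activate or inhibit small GTPase signaling pathways in living cells.
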