Features (pLannotate 1.2.2; 17 found; start..end, strand, type, name):
     19..322     +  enhancer       CMV enhancer: human cytomegalovirus immediate early enhancer
    323..526     +  promoter       CMV promoter: human cytomegalovirus (CMV) immediate early promoter
    616..655     +  5'UTR          HSV TK 5'-UTR: 5' untranslated region from the herpes simplex virus thymidine kinase gene
    748..1026    +  CDS            FRB*: T2098L mutant of FKBP-rapamycin binding domain of human FRAP binds synthetic ligands such as AP21967
   1091..1663    +  intron         β-globin intron: intron from rabbit β-globin gene
   1667..1789    +  CDS            HBB: HBB_COLGU - Experimental evidence at transcript level: Swiss-Prot protein existence level 2. Involved in oxygen transport from the lung to the various peripheral tissues. From Colobus guereza (Mantled guereza) (Eastern black-and-white colobus monkey).
   1860..1915    +  polyA_signal   β-globin poly(A) signal: rabbit β-globin polyadenylation signal (Gil and Proudfoot, 1987)
   2255..2444    -  promoter       SV40 promoter: SV40 early promoter
   2444..2498    -  CDS            lacI (fragment): lac repressor; lacI; The lac repressor binds to the lac operator to inhibit transcription in E. coli. This inhibition can be relieved by adding lactose or isopropyl-β-D-thiogalactopyranoside (IPTG).
   2681..3269    -  rep_origin     ori: high-copy-number ColE1/pMB1/pBR322/pUC origin of replication
   3440..4300    -  CDS            AmpR: β-lactamase; bla; confers resistance to ampicillin, carbenicillin, and related antibiotics
   4301..4405    -  promoter       AmpR promoter: bla
   4500..4535    +  CDS            rop (fragment): Rop protein, which maintains plasmids at low copy number; rop
   4637..4736    +  misc_feature   bom (fragment): basis of mobility region from pBR322
   4737..5192    -  rep_origin     f1 ori (sequence partly withheld): f1 bacteriophage origin of replication; arrow indicates direction of (+) strand synthesis
   5196..5353    -  CDS            lacZα (fragment): LacZα fragment of β-galactosidase; lacZ fragment
   5356..5374    +  promoter       T7 promoter: promoter for bacteriophage T7 RNA polymerase
>Addgene plasmid #20147 | Lyn11-targeted FRB (LDR) | addgene full sequence | sequence record 274440 | Addgene NGS Result
ACGCGTTCGAGCTCGCCCCGTTACATAACTTACGGTAAATGGCCCGCCTGGCTGACCGCCCAACGACCCC
CGCCCATTGACGTCAATAATGACGTATGTTCCCATAGTAACGCCAATAGGGACTTTCCATTGACGTCAAT
GGGTGGAGTATTTACGGTAAACTGCCCACTTGGCAGTACATCAAGTGTATCATATGCCAAGTACGCCCCC
TATTGACGTCAATGACGGTAAATGGCCCGCCTGGCATTATGCCCAGTACATGACCTTATGGGACTTTCCT
ACTTGGCAGTACATCTACGTATTAGTCATCGCTATTACCATGGTGATGCGGTTTTGGCAGTACATCAATG
GGCGTGGATAGCGGTTTGACTCACGGGGATTTCCAAGTCTCCACCCCATTGACGTCAATGGGAGTTTGTT
TTGGCACCAAAATCAACGGGACTTTCCAAAATGTCGTAACAACTCCGCCCCATTGACGCAAATGGGCGGT
AGGCGTGTACGGTGGGAGGTCTATATAAGCAGAGCTCGTTTAGTGAACCGTCAGATCGCCTGGAGACGCC
ATCCACGCTGTTTTGACCTCCATAGAAGACACCGGGACCGATCCAGCCTCCGGGGGATCTTGGTGGCGTG
AAACTCCCGCACCTCTTCGGCCAGCGAATTCCAGAAGCCGCCACCATGGGATGTATAAAATCAAAAGGGA
AAGACAGCGCGGGAGCAGATAGTGCTGGTAGTGCTGGTAGTGCTGGTATCCTCTGGCATGAGATGTGGCA
TGAAGGCCTGGAAGAGGCATCTCGTTTGTACTTTGGGGAAAGGAACGTGAAAGGCATGTTTGAGGTGCTG
GAGCCCTTGCATGCTATGATGGAACGGGGCCCCCAGACTCTGAAGGAAACATCCTTTAATCAGGCCTATG
GTCGAGATTTAATGGAGGCCCAAGAGTGGTGCAGGAAGTACATGAAATCAGGGAATGTCAAGGACCTCCT
CCAAGCCTGGGACCTCTATTATCATGTGTTCCGACGAATCTCAAAGACTAGTTATCCGTACGACGTACCA
GACTACGCATAAGAAAAGTGAGGATCCTGAGAACTTCAGGGTGAGTTTGGGGACCCTTGATTGTTCTTTC
TTTTTCGCTATTGTAAAATTCATGTTATATGGAGGGGGCAAAGTTTTCAGGGTGTTGTTTAGAATGGGAA
GATGTCCCTTGTATCACCATGGACCCTCATGATAATTTTGTTTCTTTCACTTTCTACTCTGTTGACAACC
ATTGTCTCCTCTTATTTTCTTTTCATTTTCTGTAACTTTTTCGTTAAACTTTAGCTTGCATTTGTAACGA
ATTTTTAAATTCACTTTTGTTTATTTGTCAGATTGTAAGTACTTTCTCTAATCACTTTTTTTTCAAGGCA
ATCAGGGTATATTATATTGTACTTCAGCACAGTTTTAGAGAACAATTGTTATAATTAAATGATAAGGTAG
AATATTTCTGCATATAAATTCTGGCTGGCGTGGAAATATTCTTATTGGTAGAAACAACTACACCCTGGTC
ATCATCCTGCCTTTCTCTTTATGGTTACAATGATATACACTGTTTGAGATGAGGATAAAATACTCTGAGT
CCAAACCGGGCCCCTCTGCTAACCATGTTCATGCCTTCTTCTCTTTCCTACAGCTCCTGGGCAACGTGCT
GGTTGTTGTGCTGTCTCATCATTTTGGCAAAGGATTCACTCCTCAGGTGCAGGCTGCCTATCAGAAGGTG
GTGGCTGGTGTGGCCAATGCCCTGGCTCACAAATACCACTGAGATCTTTTTCCCTCTGCCAAAAATTATG
GGGACATCATGAAGCCCCTTGAGCATCTGACTTCTGGCTAATAAAGGAAATTTATTTTCATTGCAATAGT
GTGTTGGAATTTTTTGTGTCTCTCACTCGGAAGGACATATGGGAGGGCAAATCATTTAAAACATCAGAAT
GAGTATTTGGTTTAGAGTTTGGCAACATATGCCCATATGCTGGCTGCCATGAACAAAGGTTGGCTATAAA
GAGGTCATCAGTATATGAAACAGCCCCCTGCTGTCCATTCCTTATTCCATAGAAAAGCCTTGACTTGAGG
TTAGATTTTTTTTATATTTTGTTTTGTGTTATTTTTTTCTTTAACATCCCTAAAATTTTCCTTACATGTT
TTACTAGCCAGATTTTTCCTCCTCTCCTGACTACTCCCAGTCATAGCTGTCCCTCTTCTCTTATGGAGAT
CCCTCGAGGAGCTTTTTGCAAAAGCCTAGGCCTCCAAAAAAGCCTCTTCACTACTTCTGGAATAGCTCAG
AGGCCGAGGCGGCCTCGGCCTCTGCATAAATAAAAAAAATTAGTCAGCCATGGGGCGGAGAATGGGCGGA
ACTGGGCGGAGTTAGGGGCGGGATGGGCGGAGTTAGGGGCGGGACTATGGTTGCTGACTAATTGCTGCAT
TAATGAATCGGCCAACGCGCGGGGAGAGGCGGTTTGCGTATTGGGCGCTCTTCCGCTTCCTCGCTCACTG
ACTCGCTGCGCTCGGTCGTTCGGCTGCGGCGAGCGGTATCAGCTCACTCAAAGGCGGTAATACGGTTATC
CACAGAATCAGGGGATAACGCAGGAAAGAACATGTGAGCAAAAGGCCAGCAAAAGGCCAGGAACCGTAAA
AAGGCCGCGTTGCTGGCGTTTTTCCATAGGCTCCGCCCCCCTGACGAGCATCACAAAAATCGACGCTCAA
GTCAGAGGTGGCGAAACCCGACAGGACTATAAAGATACCAGGCGTTTCCCCCTGGAAGCTCCCTCGTGCG
CTCTCCTGTTCCGACCCTGCCGCTTACCGGATACCTGTCCGCCTTTCTCCCTTCGGGAAGCGTGGCGCTT
TCTCATAGCTCACGCTGTAGGTATCTCAGTTCGGTGTAGGTCGTTCGCTCCAAGCTGGGCTGTGTGCACG
AACCCCCCGTTCAGCCCGACCGCTGCGCCTTATCCGGTAACTATCGTCTTGAGTCCAACCCGGTAAGACA
CGACTTATCGCCACTGGCAGCAGCCACTGGTAACAGGATTAGCAGAGCGAGGTATGTAGGCGGTGCTACA
GAGTTCTTGAAGTGGTGGCCTAACTACGGCTACACTAGAAGAACAGTATTTGGTATCTGCGCTCTGCTGA
AGCCAGTTACCTTCGGAAAAAGAGTTGGTAGCTCTTGATCCGGCAAACAAACCACCGCTGGTAGCGGTGG
TTTTTTTGTTTGCAAGCAGCAGATTACGCGCAGAAAAAAAGGATCTCAAGAAGATCCTTTGATCTTTTCT
ACGGGGTCTGACGCTCAGTGGAACGAAAACTCACGTTAAGGGATTTTGGTCATGAGATTATCAAAAAGGA
TCTTCACCTAGATCCTTTTAAATTAAAAATGAAGTTTTAAATCAATCTAAAGTATATATGAGTAAACTTG
GTCTGACAGTTACCAATGCTTAATCAGTGAGGCACCTATCTCAGCGATCTGTCTATTTCGTTCATCCATA
GTTGCCTGACTCCCCGTCGTGTAGATAACTACGATACGGGAGGGCTTACCATCTGGCCCCAGTGCTGCAA
TGATACCGCGAGACCCACGCTCACCGGCTCCAGATTTATCAGCAATAAACCAGCCAGCCGGAAGGGCCGA
GCGCAGAAGTGGTCCTGCAACTTTATCCGCCTCCATCCAGTCTATTAATTGTTGCCGGGAAGCTAGAGTA
AGTAGTTCGCCAGTTAATAGTTTGCGCAACGTTGTTGCCATTGCTACAGGCATCGTGGTGTCACGCTCGT
CGTTTGGTATGGCTTCATTCAGCTCCGGTTCCCAACGATCAAGGCGAGTTACATGATCCCCCATGTTGTG
CAAAAAAGCGGTTAGCTCCTTCGGTCCTCCGATCGTTGTCAGAAGTAAGTTGGCCGCAGTGTTATCACTC
ATGGTTATGGCAGCACTGCATAATTCTCTTACTGTCATGCCATCCGTAAGATGCTTTTCTGTGACTGGTG
AGTACTCAACCAAGTCATTCTGAGAATAGTGTATGCGGCGACCGAGTTGCTCTTGCCCGGCGTCAATACG
GGATAATACCGCGCCACATAGCAGAACTTTAAAAGTGCTCATCATTGGAAAACGTTCTTCGGGGCGAAAA
CTCTCAAGGATCTTACCGCTGTTGAGATCCAGTTCGATGTAACCCACTCGTGCACCCAACTGATCTTCAG
CATCTTTTACTTTCACCAGCGTTTCTGGGTGAGCAAAAACAGGAAGGCAAAATGCCGCAAAAAAGGGAAT
AAGGGCGACACGGAAATGTTGAATACTCATACTCTTCCTTTTTCAATATTATTGAAGCATTTATCAGGGT
TATTGTCTCATGAGCGGATACATATTTGAATGTATTTAGAAAAATAAACAAATAGGGGTTCCGCGCACAT
TTCCCCGAAAAGTGCCACCTGACGTCTAAGAAACCATTATTATCATGACATTAACCTATAAAAATAGGCG
TATCACGAGGCCCTTTCGTCTCGCGCGTTTCGGTGATGACGGTGAAAACCTCTGACACATGCAGCTCCCG
GAGACGGTCACAGCTTGTCTGTAAGCGGATGCCGGGAGCAGACAAGCCCGTCAGGGCGCGTCAGCGGGTG
TTGGCGGGTGTCGGGGCTGGCTTAACTATGCGGCATCAGAGCAGATTGTACTGAGAGTGCACCATATGCG
GTGTGAAATACCGCACAGATGCGTAAGGAGAAAATACCGCATCAGGAAATTGTAAGCGTTAATATTTTGT
TAAAATTCGCGTTAAATTTTTGTTAAATCAGCTCATTTTTTAACCAATAGGCCGAAATCGGCAAAATCCC
TTATAAATCAAAAGAATAGACCGAGATAGGGT
[37 nt withheld, positions 4863-4899]
AAAGAACGTGGACTCCAACGTCAAAGG
[49 nt withheld, positions 4927-4975]
T
[91 nt withheld, positions 4977-5067]
G
[101 nt withheld, positions 5069-5169]
CAATGCGCCGCTACAGGGCGCGTCCATTCGCCATTCAGGCTGCGCAACTGTTGGGAAGGGCGATCGGTGC
GGGCCTCTTCGCTATTACGCCAGCTGGCGAAAGGGGGATGTGCTGCAAGGCGATTAAGTTGGGTAACGCC
AGGGTTTTCCCAGTCACGACGTTGTAAAACGACGGCCAGTGAATTGTAATACGACTCACTATAGG
