>Addgene plasmid #20147 | Lyn11-targeted FRB (LDR) | addgene partial sequence | sequence record 26026 | 20147 with LNCX
CTGTTTTGACCTCCATAGAAGANACCGGGACCGATCCAGCCTCCGGGGGATCTTGGTGGCGTGAAACTCC
CGCACCTCTTCGGCCAGCGAATTCCAGAAGCCGCCACCATGGGATGTATAAAATCAAAAGGGAAAGACAG
CGCGGGAGCAGATAGTGCTGGTAGTGCTGGTAGTGCTGGTATCCTCTGGCATGAGATGTGGCATGAAGGC
CTGGAAGAGGCATCTCGTTTGTACTTTGGGGAAAGGAACGTGAAAGGCATGTTTGAGGTGCTGGAGCCCT
TGCATGCTATGATGGAACGGGGCCCCCAGACTCTGAAGGAAACATCCTTTAATCAGGCCTATGGTCGAGA
TTTAATGGAGGCCCAAGAGTGGTGCAGGAAGTACATGAAATCAGGGAATGTCAAGGACCTCCTCCAAGCC
TGGGACCTCTATTATCATGTGTTCCGACGAATCTCAAAGACTAGTTATCCGTACGACGTACCAGACTACG
CATAAGAAAAGTGAGGATCCTGAGAACTTCAGGGTGAGTTTGGGGACCCTTGATTGTTCTTTCTTTTTCG
CTATTGTAAAATTCATGTTATATGGAGGGGGCAAAGTTTTCAGGGTGTTGTTTAGAATGGGAAGATGTCC
CTTGTATCACCATGGACCCTCATGATAATTTTGTTTCTTTCACTTTCTACTCTGTTGACAACCATTGTCT
CCTCTTATTTTCTTTTCATTTTCTGTAACTTTTTCGTTAAACTTTAGCTTGCATTTG
